>Addgene plasmid #120229 | pCAP-BAC | addgene full sequence | sequence record 233765 | Addgene NGS Result
TCAGCCATCCGCTTGCCCTCATCTGTTACGCCAGCTCGGAATTAACCCTCACTAAAGGGAACAAAAGCTG
GTACCGGGCCCCCTACAACAACTAAGAAAATGGCTATCATGCGGAAGCTGGTGAGAAGAACAGCATCGGG
ACAAGGGAAGGAAGAACAAAGACAAAGAAAACAAAAGAAAGCAATTGAAAACAAAACAAAACAATTTTCA
TTCCTTCTCTTATCATTCCTTTTCTTTTCTTTTCTCTCATTCAACGCACTCCATCGTATCCGTATTCCTC
TTATTTTTTCTCTTTCTCTATATCCATTTCTTTCTCTCTAGGTGTGTCCTCTCTCTCTCTTCAATTTCTC
TACTCCGCATTCCAACGCATCCTTCCCCCAACCTCCCATTTCCTCCTTACGGCCCGATAGCGATCGTCTT
TCCCTCGCTATCACTCGCTACCGGCCCCTCCTCTGCACCGTAACCTCCTACGTATTTACCATATCATAAA
GTTTTTTCCGACGCTTATCGCTGACCCCCTGTCGCCCTCCTATTGGCTTCCGGATTATCTTCTTGTCCAT
AAGGTGATCCATGCTTCCTGAAGATTCCCGAAATGTGTCCACTTTGGCGGGGAATCATTCCATCCACTTC
TTTCTCTCTCGCTTTCCTCATTCGGCGCTCCCCTTCCGCGTCTCATTGGTCTTCCGCTCCGTTTTTGCTT
TGCCGATGTTACTTGGGGAGAGGTGCGATAATCCTTTCGCAAAAACTCGGTTTGACGCCTCCCATGGTAT
AAATAGTGGCTCGAGGTCGACGGTATCGATGTCGAAAGCTACATATAAGGAACGTGCTGCTACTCATCCT
AGTCCTGTTGCTGCCAAGCTATTTAATATCATGCACGAAAAGCAAACAAACTTGTGTGCTTCATTGGATG
TTCGTACCACCAAGGAATTACTGGAGTTAGTTGAAGCATTAGGTCCCAAAATTTGTTTACTAAAAACACA
TGTGGATATCTTGACTGATTTTTCCATGGAGGGCACAGTTAAGCCGCTAAAGGCATTATCCGCCAAGTAC
AATTTTTTACTCTTCGAAGACAGAAAATTTGCTGACATTGGTAATACAGTCAAATTGCAGTACTCTGCGG
GTGTATACAGAATAGCAGAATGGGCAGACATTACGAATGCACACGGTGTGGTGGGCCCAGGTATTGTTAG
CGGTTTGAAGCAGGCGGCGGAAGAAGTAACAAAGGAACCTAGAGGCCTTTTGATGTTAGCAGAATTGTCA
TGCAAGGGCTCCCTAGCTACTGGAGAATATACTAAGGGTACTGTTGACATTGCGAAGAGCGACAAAGATT
TTGTTATCGGCTTTATTGCTCAAAGAGACATGGGTGGAAGAGATGAAGGTTACGATTGGTTGATTATGAC
ACCCGGTGTGGGTTTAGATGACAAGGGAGACGCATTGGGTCAACAGTATAGAACCGTGGATGATGTGGTC
TCTACAGGATCTGACATTATTATTGTTGGAAGAGGACTATTTGCAAAGGGAAGGGATGCTAAGGTAGAGG
GTGAACGTTACAGAAAAGCAGGCTGGGAAGCATATTTGAGAAGATGCGGCCAGCAAAACTAAAAAACTGG
GATCCACTAGTTCTAGAGCGGCCGCCACCGCGGTGGAGCTCCAATTCGCCCTATAGTGAGAGGAAGCACC
AGGGAACAGCACTTATATATTCTGCTTACACACGATGCCTGAAAAAACTTCCCTTGGGGTTATCCACTTA
TCCACGGGGATATTTTTATAATTATTTTTTTTATAGTTTTTAGATCTTCTTTTTTAGAGCGCCTTGTAGG
CCTTTATCCATGCTGGTTCTAGAGAAGGTGTTGTGACAAATTGCCCTTTCAGTGTGACAAATCACCCTCA
AATGACAGTCCTGTCTGTGACAAATTGCCCTTAACCCTGTGACAAATTGCCCTCAGAAGAAGCTGTTTTT
TCACAAAGTTATCCCTGCTTATTGACTCTTTTTTATTTAGTGTGACAATCTAAAAACTTGTCACACTTCA
CATGGATCTGTCATGGCGGAAACAGCGGTTATCAATCACAAGAAACGTAAAAATAGCCCGCGAATCGTCC
AGTCAAACGACCTCACTGAGGCGGCATATAGTCTCTCCCGGGATCAAAAACGTATGCTGTATCTGTTCGT
TGACCAGATCAGAAAATCTGATGGCACCCTACAGGAACATGACGGTATCTGCGAGATCCATGTTGCTAAA
TATGCTGAAATATTCGGATTGACCTCTGCGGAAGCCAGTAAGGATATACGGCAGGCATTGAAGAGTTTCG
CGGGGAAGGAAGTGGTTTTTTATCGCCCTGAAGAGGATGCCGGCGATGAAAAAGGCTATGAATCTTTTCC
TTGGTTTATCAAACGTGCGCACAGTCCATCCAGAGGGCTTTACAGTGTACATATCAACCCATATCTCATT
CCCTTCTTTATCGGGTTACAGAACCGGTTTACGCAGTTTCGGCTTAGTGAAACAAAAGAAATCACCAATC
CGTATGCCATGCGTTTATACGAATCCCTGTGTCAGTATCGTAAGCCGGATGGCTCAGGCATCGTCTCTCT
GAAAATCGACTGGATCATAGAGCGTTACCAGCTGCCTCAAAGTTACCAGCGTATGCCTGACTTCCGCCGC
CGCTTCCTGCAGGTCTGTGTTAATGAGATCAACAGCAGAACTCCAATGCGCCTCTCATACATTGAGAAAA
AGAAAGGCCGCCAGACGACTCATATCGTATTTTCCTTCCGCGATATCACTTCCATGACGACAGGATAGTC
TGAGGGTTATCTGTCACAGATTTGAGGGTGGTTCGTCATCATTGATGAGGGTTGATTATCACAGTTTATT
ACTCTGAATTGGCTATCCGCGTGTGTACCTCTACCTGGAGTTTTTCCCACGGTGGATATTTCTTCTTGCG
CTGAGCGTAAGAGCTATCTGACAGAACAGTTCTTCTTTGCTTCCTCGCCAGTTCGCTCGCTATGCTCGGT
TACACGGCTGCGGCGAGCGCTAGTGATAATAAGTGACTGAGGTATGTGCTCTTCTTATCTCCTTTTGTAG
TGTTGCTCTTATTTTAAACAACTTTGCGGTTTTTTGATGACTTTGCGATTTTGTTGTTGCTTTGCAGTAA
ATTGCAAGATTTAATAAAAAAACGCAAAGCAATGATTAAAGGATGTTCAGAATGAAACTCATGGAAACAC
TTAACCAGTGCATAAACGCTGGTCATGAAATGACGAAGGCTATCGCCATTGCACAGTTTAATGATGACAG
CCCGGAAGCGAGGAAAATAACCCGGCGCTGGAGAATAGGTGAAGCAGCGGATTTAGTTGGGGTTTCTTCT
CAGGCTATCAGAGATGCCGAGAAAGCAGGGCGACTACCGCACCCGGATATGGAAATTCGAGGACGGGTTG
AGCAACGTGTTGGTTATACAATTGAACAAATTAATCATATGCGTGATGTGTTTGGTACGCGATTGCGACG
TGCTGAAGACGTATTTCCACCGGTGATCGGGGTTGCTGCCCATAAAGGTGGCGTTTACAAAACCTCAGTT
TCTGTTCATCTTGCTCAGGATCTGGCTCTGAAGGGGCTACGTGTTTTGCTCGTGGAAGGTAACGACCCCC
AGGGAACAGCCTCAATGTATCACGGATGGGTACCAGATCTTCATATTCATGCAGAAGACACTCTCCTGCC
TTTCTATCTTGGGGAAAAGGACGATGTCACTTATGCAATAAAGCCCACTTGCTGGCCGGGGCTTGACATT
ATTCCTTCCTGTCTGGCTCTGCACCGTATTGAAACTGAGTTAATGGGCAAATTTGATGAAGGTAAACTGC
CCACCGATCCACACCTGATGCTCCGACTGGCCATTGAAACTGTTGCTCATGACTATGATGTCATAGTTAT
TGACAGCGCGCCTAACCTGGGTATCGGCACGATTAATGTCGTATGTGCTGCTGATGTGCTGATTGTTCCC
ACGCCTGCTGAGTTGTTTGACTACACCTCCGCACTGCAGTTTTTCGATATGCTTCGTGATCTGCTCAAGA
ACGTTGATCTTAAAGGGTTCGAGCCTGATGTACGTATTTTGCTTACCAAATACAGCAATAGTAATGGCTC
TCAGTCCCCGTGGATGGAGGAGCAAATTCGGGATGCCTGGGGAAGCATGGTTCTAAAAAATGTTGTACGT
GAAACGGATGAAGTTGGTAAAGGTCAGATCCGGATGAGAACTGTTTTTGAACAGGCCATTGATCAACGCT
CTTCAACTGGTGCCTGGAGAAATGCTCTTTCTATTTGGGAACCTGTCTGCAATGAAATTTTCGATCGTCT
GATTAAACCACGCTGGGAGATTAGATAATGAAGCGTGCGCCTGTTATTCCAAAACATACGCTCAATACTC
AACCGGTTGAAGATACTTCGTTATCGACACCAGCTGCCCCGATGGTGGATTCGTTAATTGCGCGCGTAGG
AGTAATGGCTCGCGGTAATGCCATTACTTTGCCTGTATGTGGTCGGGATGTGAAGTTTACTCTTGAAGTG
CTCCGGGGTGATAGTGTTGAGAAGACCTCTCGGGTATGGTCAGGTAATGAACGTGACCAGGAGCTGCTTA
CTGAGGACGCACTGGATGATCTCATCCCTTCTTTTCTACTGACTGGTCAACAGACACCGGCGTTCGGTCG
AAGAGTATCTGGTGTCATAGAAATTGCCGATGGGAGTCGCCGTCGTAAAGCTGCTGCACTTACCGAAAGT
GATTATCGTGTTCTGGTTGGCGAGCTGGATGATGAGCAGATGGCTGCATTATCCAGATTGGGTAACGATT
ATCGCCCAACAAGTGCTTATGAACGTGGTCAGCGTTATGCAAGCCGATTGCAGAATGAATTTGCTGGAAA
TATTTCTGCGCTGGCTGATGCGGAAAATATTTCACGTAAGATTATTACCCGCTGTATCAACACCGCCAAA
TTGCCTAAATCAGTTGTTGCTCTTTTTTCTCACCCCGGTGAACTATCTGCCCGGTCAGGTGATGCACTTC
AAAAAGCCTTTACAGATAAAGAGGAATTACTTAAGCAGCAGGCATCTAACCTTCATGAGCAGAAAAAAGC
TGGGGTGATATTTGAAGCTGAAGAAGTTATCACTCTTTTAACTTCTGTGCTTAAAACGTCATCTGCATCA
AGAACTAGTTTAAGCTCACGACATCAGTTTGCTCCTGGAGCGACAGTATTGTATAAGGGCGATAAAATGG
TGCTTAACCTGGACAGGTCTCGTGTTCCAACTGAGTGTATAGAGAAAATTGAGGCCATTCTTAAGGAACT
TGAAAAGCCAGCACCCTGATGCGACCACGTTTTAGTCTACGTTTATCTGTCTTTACTTAATGTCCTTTGT
TACAGGCCAGAAAGCATAACTGGCCTGAATATTCTCTCTGGGCCCACTGTTCCACTTGTATCGTCGGTCT
GATAATCAGACTGGGACCACGGTCCCACTCGTATCGTCGGTCTGATTATTAGTCTGGGACCACGGTCCCA
CTCGTATCGTCGGTCTGATTATTAGTCTGGGACCACGGTCCCACTCGTATCGTCGGTCTGATAATCAGAC
TGGGACCACGGTCCCACTCGTATCGTCGGTCTGATTATTAGTCTGGGACCATGGTCCCACTCGTATCGTC
GGTCTGATTATTAGTCTGGGACCACGGTCCCACTCGTATCGTCGGTCTGATTATTAGTCTGGAACCACGG
TCCCACTCGTATCGTCGGTCTGATTATTAGTCTGGGACCACGGTCCCACTCGTATCGTCGGTCTGATTAT
TAGTCTGGGACCACGATCCCACTCGTGTTGTCGGTCTGATTATCGGTCTGGGACCACGGTCCCACTTGTA
TTGTCGATCAGACTATCAGCGTGAGACTACGATTCCATCAATGCCTGTCAAGGGCAAGTATTGACATGTC
GTCGTAACCTGTAGAACGGAGTAACCTCGGTGTGCGGTTGTATGCCTGCTGTGGATTGCTGCTGTGTCCT
GCTTATCCACAACATTTTGCGCACGGTTATGTGGACAAAATACCTGGTTACCCAGGCCGTGCCGGCACTG
GGCTTACATGGCGATAGCTAGACTGGGCGGTTTTATGGACAGCAAGCGAACCGGAATTGCCAGCTGGGGC
GCCCTCTGGTAAGGTTGGGAAGCCCTGCAAAGTAAACTGGATGGCTTTCTTGCCGCCAAGGATCTGATGG
CGCAGGGGATCAAGATCTGATCAAGAGACAGGATGAGGATCGTTTCGCATGATTGAACAAGATGGATTGC
ACGCAGGTTCTCCGGCCGCTTGGGTGGAGAGGCTATTCGGCTATGACTGGGCACAACAGACAATCGGCTG
CTCTGATGCCGCCGTGTTCCGGCTGTCAGCGCAGGGGCGCCCGGTTCTTTTTGTCAAGACCGACCTGTCC
GGTGCCCTGAATGAACTGCAGGACGAGGCAGCGCGGCTATCGTGGCTGGCCACGACGGGCGTTCCTTGCG
CAGCTGTGCTCGACGTTGTCACTGAAGCGGGAAGGGACTGGCTGCTATTGGGCGAAGTGCCGGGGCAGGA
TCTCCTGTCATCTCACCTTGCTCCTGCCGAGAAAGTATCCATCATGGCTGATGCAATGCGGCGGCTGCAT
ACGCTTGATCCGGCTACCTGCCCATTCGACCACCAAGCGAAACATCGCATCGAGCGAGCACGTACTCGGA
TGGAAGCCGGTCTTGTCGATCAGGATGATCTGGACGAAGAGCATCAGGGGCTCGCGCCAGCCGAACTGTT
CGCCAGGCTCAAGGCGCGCATGCCCGACGGCGAGGATCTCGTCGTGACCCATGGCGATGCCTGCTTGCCG
AATATCATGGTGGAAAATGGCCGCTTTTCTGGATTCATCGACTGTGGCCGGCTGGGTGTGGCGGACCGCT
ATCAGGACATAGCGTTGGCTACCCGTGATATTGCTGAAGAGCTTGGCGGCGAATGGGCTGACCGCTTCCT
CGTGCTTTACGGTATCGCCGCTCCCGATTCGCAGCGCATCGCCTTCTATCGCCTTCTTGACGAGTTCTTC
TGAGGTTAACTGTATTTAGAAAAATAAACAAATAGGGGTTCCGCGCACATTTCCCCGAAAAGTGCCACCT
GGGTCCTTTTCATCACGTGCTATAAAAATAATTATAATTTAAATTTTTTAATATAAATATATAAATTAAA
AATAGAAAGTAAAAAAAGAAATTAAAGAAAAAATAGTTTTTGTTTTCCGAAGATGTAAAAGACTCTAGGG
GGATCGCCAACAAATACTACCTTTTATCTTGCTCTTCCTGCTCTCAGGTATTAATGCCGAATTGTTTCAT
CTTGTCTGTGTAGAAGACCACACACGAAAATCCTGTGATTTTACATTTTACTTATCGTTAATCGAATGTA
TATCTATTTAATCTGCTTTTCTTGTCTAATAAATATATATGTAAAGTACGCTTTTTGTTGAAATTTTTTA
AACCTTTGTTTATTTTTTTTTCTTCATTCCGTAACTCTTCTACCTTCTTTATTTACTTTCTAAAATCCAA
ATACAAAACATAAAAATAAATAAACACAGAGTAAATTCCCAAATTATTCCATCATTAAAAGATACGAGGC
GCGTGTAAGTTACAGGCAAGCGATCCGTCTAAGAAACCATTATTATCATGACATTAACCTATAAAAATAG
GCGTATCACGAGGCCCTTTCGTCTCGCGCGTTTCGGTGATGACGGTGAAAACCTCTGACACATGCAGCTC
CCGGAGACGGTCACAGCTTGTCTGTAAGCGGATGCCGGGAGCAGACAAGCCCGTCAGGGCGCGTCAGCGG
GTGTTGGCGGGTGTCGGGGCTGGCTTAACTATGCGGCATCAGAGCAGATTGTACTGAGAGTGCACCATAC
CACCTTTTCAATTCATCATTTTTTTTTTATTCTTTTTTTTGATTTCGGTTTCCTTGAAATTTTTTTGATT
CGGTAATCTCCGAACAGAAGGAAGAACGAAGGAAGGAGCACAGACTTAGATTGGTATATATACGCATATG
TAGTGTTGAGGAAACATGAAATTGCCCAGTATTCTTAACCCAACTGCACAGAACAAAAACCTGCAGGAAA
CGAAGATAAATCATGACAGAGCAGAAAGCCCTAGTAAAGCGTATTACAAATGAAACCAAGATTCAGATTG
CGATCTCTTTAAAGGGTGGTCCCCTAGCGATAGAGCACTCGATCTTCCCAGAAAAAGAGGCAGAAGCAGT
AGCAGAACAGGCCACACAATCGCAAGTGATTAACGTCCACACAGGTATAGGGTTTCTGGACCATATGATA
CATGCTCTGGCCAAGCATTCCGGCTGGTCGCTAATCGTTGAGTGCATTGGTGACTTACACATAGACGACC
ATCACACCACTGAAGACTGCGGGATTGCTCTCGGTCAAGCTTTTAAAGAGGCCCTAGGGGCCGTGCGTGG
AGTAAAAAGGTTTGGATCAGGATTTGCGCCTTTGGATGAGGCACTTTCCAGAGCGGTGGTAGATCTTTCG
AACAGGCCGTACGCAGTTGTCGAACTTGGTTTGCAAAGGGAGAAAGTAGGAGATCTCTCTTGCGAGATGA
TCCCGCATTTTCTTGAAAGCTTTGCAGAGGCTAGCAGAATTACCCTCCACGTTGATTGTCTGCGAGGCAA
GAATGATCATCACCGTAGTGAGAGTGCGTTCAAGGCTCTTGCGGTTGCCATAAGAGAAGCCACCTCGCCC
AATGGTACCAACGATGTTCCCTCCACCAAAGGTGTTCTTATGTAGAAAACTGTATTATAAGTAAATGCAT
GTATACTAAACTCACAAATTAGAGCTTCAATTTAA
Features (pLannotate 1.2.2; 20 found; start..end, strand, type, name):
     40..58      +  promoter       T3 promoter: promoter for bacteriophage T3 RNA polymerase
     81..779     +  promoter       adh1 promoter (fragment): promoter for the Schizosaccharomyces pombe adh1 gene encoding alcohol dehydrogenase
    780..800     -  misc_feature   MCS (fragment): pBluescript multiple cloning site
    799..1602    +  CDS            URA3: orotidine-5'-phosphate decarboxylase, required for uracil biosynthesis; S. cerevisiae URA3; yeast auxotrophic marker, counterselectable with 5-fluoroorotic acid (5-FOA)
   1609..1651    -  misc_feature   MCS (fragment): pBluescript multiple cloning site
   1733..1952    +  rep_origin     ori2: secondary origin of replication for the bacterial F plasmid; also known as oriS
   2043..2798    +  CDS            repE: replication initiation protein for the bacterial F plasmid; repE
   2801..2838    +  misc_feature   incC (fragment): incC; incompatibility region of the bacterial F plasmid
   3193..4368    +  CDS            sopA: partitioning protein for the bacterial F plasmid; sopA
   4368..5339    +  CDS            sopB: partitioning protein for the bacterial F plasmid; sopB
   5412..5885    +  misc_feature   sopC: sopC; centromere-like partitioning region of the bacterial F plasmid
   5985..6089    +  CDS            yuaZ (fragment): YUAZ_ECO57 - Protein predicted: Swiss-Prot protein existence level 4. From Escherichia coli O157:H7.
   6086..6247    +  CDS            tnpA (fragment): TN5P_ECOLX - Also known as tnp. Experimental evidence at protein level: Swiss-Prot protein existence level 1. Mediates transposition of transposon Tn5 by a 'cut and paste' mechanism. First, the monomeric transposase binds the 19 bp inverted DNA repeats flanking the transposon. Then, dimerization of the DNA- bound transposase creates a synaptic DNA complex. After nicking of the first DNA strand, excision of the transposon proceeds through a series of intermediates. The transposase then mediates the insertion of the transposon at a new site by strand transfer. The activity of the wild- type tran
   6279..7070    +  CDS            neo: KKA2_KLEPN - Also known as kan, nptII. Experimental evidence at protein level: Swiss-Prot protein existence level 1. Resistance to kanamycin, neomycin, paromomycin, ribostamycin, butirosin and gentamicin B. From Klebsiella pneumoniae.
   7081..7115    -  promoter       AmpR promoter (fragment): bla
   7152..7655    +  misc_feature   CEN/ARS: S. cerevisiae CEN6 centromere fused to an autonomously replicating sequence
   7723..7758    +  CDS            rop (fragment): Rop protein, which maintains plasmids at low copy number; rop
   7860..7909    +  misc_feature   bom (fragment): basis of mobility region from pBR322
   7917..8132    +  promoter       URA3 promoter: S. cerevisiae URA3
   8133..8795    +  CDS            HIS3: imidazoleglycerol-phosphate dehydratase, required for histidine biosynthesis; S. cerevisiae HIS3; yeast auxotrophic marker
