[The description below was written by a language model from this plasmid's Addgene catalogue record and pLannotate feature annotations shown in this document.]
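Description:
pCAP-BAC is an empty yeast–E. coli shuttle backbone of about 8.9 kb, built for transformation-associated recombination (TAR) cloning in Saccharomyces cerevisiae followed by stable, low-copy maintenance of large captured DNA in E. coli. The catalogue lists it as a bacterial expression vector with no insert and no named parental backbone. In E. coli it replicates as a bacterial artificial chromosome. The feature table shows the F-plasmid replication module (ori2/oriS, the repE initiator and a fragment of incC) together with the sopA, sopB and sopC partitioning system, which hold the plasmid at very low copy and ensure faithful segregation. This arrangement suits large or unstable inserts. Bacterial selection is by kanamycin through the Tn5-derived neo (nptII) gene. Short fragments of tnpA, yuaZ, rop, bom and the AmpR promoter appear to be remnants of earlier cloning steps.

For the yeast stage, a CEN6/ARS element provides centromeric, low-copy replication, and a HIS3 coding sequence, annotated as sitting downstream of a URA3 promoter, serves as the auxotrophic selection marker. A second cassette places the S. cerevisiae URA3 coding sequence behind a fragment of the Schizosaccharomyces pombe adh1 promoter, flanked by pBluescript polylinker fragments and preceded by a T3 promoter. URA3 is counterselectable with 5-fluoroorotic acid, and in TAR vectors such a cassette is typically used to select against recircularised empty vector, although the record does not spell out this mechanism. The associated publication concerns refactoring a cryptic streptophenazine biosynthetic gene cluster, consistent with capturing and manipulating large natural-product gene clusters. The annotations show no actinomycete integration or conjugal transfer elements.
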