Addgene plasmid #120229: pCAP-BAC
Purpose: (Empty Backbone) TAR cloning in yeast and low-copy maintenance of large constructs in E. coli
Depositing lab: Bradley Moore. Depositing organization: University of California, San Diego (UCSD). Publication: Refactoring the Cryptic Streptophenazine Biosynthetic Gene Cluster Unites Phenazine, Polyketide, and Nonribosomal Peptide Biochemistry. Bauman KD, Li J, Murata K, Mantovani SM, Dahesh S, Nizet V, Luhavaya H, Moore BS. Cell Chem Biol. 2019 Feb 15. pii: S2451-9456(19)30038-8. doi: 10.1016/j.chembiol.2019.02.004. PubMed 30853419.
Backbone
  Vector backbone: N/A
  Vector type: Bacterial Expression
Growth in bacteria
  Bacterial resistance: Kanamycin, 50 μg/mL
  Growth temperature: 37°C
  Growth strain: DH5alpha
  Copy number: Low Copy
Gene/Insert
  Gene/Insert name: None
Terms and licenses: Academic/Nonprofit Terms; Industry Terms: Not Available to Industry
How to cite: pCAP-BAC was a gift from Bradley Moore (Addgene plasmid # 120229 ; http://n2t.net/addgene:120229 ; RRID:Addgene_120229)
